Addgene plasmid #196107: pX330_SAFB2gRNA13
Purpose: Contains guide RNA to 3' end of mouse SAFB2 gene for safb1/2 dko. Used with Addgene IDs: 196103, 196106, 196108
Depositing lab: Mauro Calabrese. Depositing organization: University of North Carolina at Chapel Hill. Publication: SAFB associates with nascent RNAs and can promote gene expression in mouse embryonic stem cells. Cherney R, Eberhard Q, Giri G, Mills C, Porrello A, Zhang Z, White D, Trotman JB, Herring L, Dominguez D, Calabrese M. RNA. 2023 Jul 19:rna.079569.122. doi: 10.1261/rna.079569.122. PubMed 37468167.
Backbone
  Vector backbone: pX330
  Backbone manufacturer: Addgene #42230
  Backbone size w/o insert (bp): 8488
  Total vector size (bp): 8508
  Vector type: Mammalian Expression, Bacterial Expression, Mouse Targeting, CRISPR
Growth in bacteria
  Bacterial resistance: Ampicillin, 100 μg/mL
  Growth temperature: 37°C
  Growth strain: DH5alpha
  Copy number: Unknown
Gene/Insert
  Gene/Insert name: SAFB2
  gRNA/shRNA sequence: GGTTAGGAACTCGGCCACCC
  Species: M. musculus (mouse)
  Entrez Gene: Safb2 (a.k.a. mKIAA0138)
  Cloning method: Restriction Enzyme; 5′ cloning site BbsI (destroyed during cloning); 3′ cloning site BbsI (destroyed during cloning)
  Sequencing primers: 5′ ACTATCATATGCTTACCGTAAC
Terms and licenses: Academic/Nonprofit Terms; Industry Terms: Not Available to Industry
How to cite: pX330_SAFB2gRNA13 was a gift from Mauro Calabrese (Addgene plasmid # 196107 ; http://n2t.net/addgene:196107 ; RRID:Addgene_196107)
