[The description below was written by a language model from this plasmid's Addgene catalogue record and pLannotate feature annotations shown in this document.]
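Description:
pX330_SAFB2gRNA13 is an all-in-one CRISPR/Cas9 plasmid built on the pX330 backbone, designed for transient expression in mammalian cells and used here for gene targeting in mouse cells. It is about 8.5 kb in total. It is propagated in E. coli through a high-copy ColE1/pUC-type origin and selected with ampicillin via the β-lactamase gene. An f1 phage origin is also present. A single AAV2 inverted terminal repeat is annotated downstream of the expression cassette, a remnant of the backbone's lineage rather than a functional packaging arrangement, since one ITR alone cannot support AAV packaging.

The payload consists of two expression units. A human U6 RNA polymerase III promoter drives a single guide RNA, formed by a 20-nt spacer fused to the Streptococcus pyogenes gRNA scaffold. The spacer was inserted between the BbsI sites, which were destroyed during cloning, and it targets the 3' end of the mouse Safb2 gene. Downstream, a CMV enhancer and a hybrid chicken β-actin/MVM intron precede the S. pyogenes Cas9 coding sequence. The annotation splits Cas9 into contiguous N- and C-terminal portions, which together form the full-length nuclease. Cas9 carries a C-terminal nucleoplasmin nuclear localization signal and is terminated by a bovine growth hormone polyadenylation signal. The feature table does not annotate a core promoter between the enhancer and the intron. The plasmid carries no mammalian selection marker or reporter.

According to the record, the plasmid is used together with three companion guide plasmids to generate a Safb1/Safb2 double knockout. This guide supplies the cut at the 3' end of Safb2. The associated study examined SAFB function in mouse embryonic stem cells.
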