Features (pLannotate 1.2.2; 17 found; start..end, strand, type, name):
      1..241     +  promoter       U6 promoter: RNA polymerase III promoter for human U6 snRNA
    271..346     +  misc_RNA       gRNA scaffold: guide RNA scaffold for the Streptococcus pyogenes CRISPR/Cas9 system
    353..396     +  misc_RNA       gRNA scaffold (fragment): guide RNA scaffold for the Streptococcus pyogenes CRISPR/Cas9 system
    443..728     +  enhancer       CMV enhancer: human cytomegalovirus immediate early enhancer; contains an 18-bp deletion relative to the standard CMV enhancer
   1008..1235    +  intron         hybrid intron: hybrid between chicken β-actin (CBA) and minute virus of mice (MMV) introns (Gray et al., 2011)
   1373..2974    +  CDS            Cas9(N): N-terminal portion of Streptococcus pyogenes Cas9 (Zetsche et al., 2015)
   2975..5473    +  CDS            Cas9(C): C-terminal portion of Streptococcus pyogenes Cas9 (Zetsche et al., 2015)
   5474..5521    +  CDS            nucleoplasmin NLS: bipartite nuclear localization signal from nucleoplasmin
   5555..5666    +  polyA_signal   bGH poly(A) signal: bovine growth hormone polyadenylation signal
   5771..5911    +  repeat_region  AAV2 ITR: inverted terminal repeat of adeno-associated virus serotype 2 inverted
   5916..5967    -  misc_feature   bom (fragment): basis of mobility region from pBR322
   5986..6441    +  rep_origin     f1 ori (sequence partly withheld): f1 bacteriophage origin of replication; arrow indicates direction of (+) strand synthesis
   6442..6491    -  misc_feature   bom (fragment): basis of mobility region from pBR322
   6593..6628    -  CDS            rop (fragment): Rop protein, which maintains plasmids at low copy number; rop
   6723..6827    +  promoter       AmpR promoter: bla
   6828..7688    +  CDS            AmpR: β-lactamase; bla; confers resistance to ampicillin, carbenicillin, and related antibiotics
   7859..8447    +  rep_origin     ori: high-copy-number ColE1/pMB1/pBR322/pUC origin of replication
>Addgene plasmid #196107 | pX330_SAFB2gRNA13 | addgene full sequence | sequence record 384683 | Addgene NGS Result
GAGGGCCTATTTCCCATGATTCCTTCATATTTGCATATACGATACAAGGCTGTTAGAGAGATAATTGGAA
TTAATTTGACTGTAAACACAAAGATATTAGTACAAAATACGTGACGTAGAAAGTAATAATTTCTTGGGTA
GTTTGCAGTTTTAAAATTATGTTTTAAAATGGACTATCATATGCTTACCGTAACTTGAAAGTATTTCGAT
TTCTTGGCTTTATATATCTTGTGGAAAGGACGAAACACCGGGTTAGGAACTCGGCCACCCGTTTTAGAGC
TAGAAATAGCAAGTTAAAATAAGGCTAGTCCGTTATCAACTTGAAAAAGTGGCACCGAGTCGGTGCTTTT
TTGTTTTAGAGCTAGAAATAGCAAGTTAAAATAAGGCTAGTCCGTTTTTAGCGCGTGCGCCAATTCTGCA
GACAAATGGCTCTAGAGGTACCCGTTACATAACTTACGGTAAATGGCCCGCCTGGCTGACCGCCCAACGA
CCCCCGCCCATTGACGTCAATAGTAACGCCAATAGGGACTTTCCATTGACGTCAATGGGTGGAGTATTTA
CGGTAAACTGCCCACTTGGCAGTACATCAAGTGTATCATATGCCAAGTACGCCCCCTATTGACGTCAATG
ACGGTAAATGGCCCGCCTGGCATTGTGCCCAGTACATGACCTTATGGGACTTTCCTACTTGGCAGTACAT
CTACGTATTAGTCATCGCTATTACCATGGTCGAGGTGAGCCCCACGTTCTGCTTCACTCTCCCCATCTCC
CCCCCCTCCCCACCCCCAATTTTGTATTTATTTATTTTTTAATTATTTTGTGCAGCGATGGGGGCGGGGG
GGGGGGGGGGGCGCGCGCCRGGSGGGGSGGGGSGGGGSGGGGGGSGGGGSGGGGSGRGGSGGRGRGGKGC
GGCGGCAGCCAATCAGAGCGGCGCGCTCCGAAAGTTTCCTTTTATGGCGAGGCGGCGGCGGCGGCGGCCC
TATAAAAAGCGAAGCGCGCGGCGGGCGGGAGTCGCTGCGCGCTGCCTTCGCCCCGTGCCCCGCTCCGCCG
CCGCCTCGCGCCGCCCGCCCCGGCTCTGACTGACCGCGTTACTCCCACAGGTGAGCGGGCGGGACGGCCC
TTCTCCTCCGGGCTGTAATTAGCTGAGCAAGAGGTAAGGGTTTAAGGGATGGTTGGTTGGTGGGGTATTA
ATGTTTAATTACCTGGAGCACCTGCCTGAAATCACTTTTTTTCAGGTTGGACCGGTGCCACCATGGACTA
TAAGGACCACGACGGAGACTACAAGGATCATGATATTGATTACAAAGACGATGACGATAAGATGGCCCCA
AAGAAGAAGCGGAAGGTCGGTATCCACGGAGTCCCAGCAGCCGACAAGAAGTACAGCATCGGCCTGGACA
TCGGCACCAACTCTGTGGGCTGGGCCGTGATCACCGACGAGTACAAGGTGCCCAGCAAGAAATTCAAGGT
GCTGGGCAACACCGACCGGCACAGCATCAAGAAGAACCTGATCGGAGCCCTGCTGTTCGACAGCGGCGAA
ACAGCCGAGGCCACCCGGCTGAAGAGAACCGCCAGAAGAAGATACACCAGACGGAAGAACCGGATCTGCT
ATCTGCAAGAGATCTTCAGCAACGAGATGGCCAAGGTGGACGACAGCTTCTTCCACAGACTGGAAGAGTC
CTTCCTGGTGGAAGAGGATAAGAAGCACGAGCGGCACCCCATCTTCGGCAACATCGTGGACGAGGTGGCC
TACCACGAGAAGTACCCCACCATCTACCACCTGAGAAAGAAACTGGTGGACAGCACCGACAAGGCCGACC
TGCGGCTGATCTATCTGGCCCTGGCCCACATGATCAAGTTCCGGGGCCACTTCCTGATCGAGGGCGACCT
GAACCCCGACAACAGCGACGTGGACAAGCTGTTCATCCAGCTGGTGCAGACCTACAACCAGCTGTTCGAG
GAAAACCCCATCAACGCCAGCGGCGTGGACGCCAAGGCCATCCTGTCTGCCAGACTGAGCAAGAGCAGAC
GGCTGGAAAATCTGATCGCCCAGCTGCCCGGCGAGAAGAAGAATGGCCTGTTCGGAAACCTGATTGCCCT
GAGCCTGGGCCTGACCCCCAACTTCAAGAGCAACTTCGACCTGGCCGAGGATGCCAAACTGCAGCTGAGC
AAGGACACCTACGACGACGACCTGGACAACCTGCTGGCCCAGATCGGCGACCAGTACGCCGACCTGTTTC
TGGCCGCCAAGAACCTGTCCGACGCCATCCTGCTGAGCGACATCCTGAGAGTGAACACCGAGATCACCAA
GGCCCCCCTGAGCGCCTCTATGATCAAGAGATACGACGAGCACCACCAGGACCTGACCCTGCTGAAAGCT
CTCGTGCGGCAGCAGCTGCCTGAGAAGTACAAAGAGATTTTCTTCGACCAGAGCAAGAACGGCTACGCCG
GCTACATTGACGGCGGAGCCAGCCAGGAAGAGTTCTACAAGTTCATCAAGCCCATCCTGGAAAAGATGGA
CGGCACCGAGGAACTGCTCGTGAAGCTGAACAGAGAGGACCTGCTGCGGAAGCAGCGGACCTTCGACAAC
GGCAGCATCCCCCACCAGATCCACCTGGGAGAGCTGCACGCCATTCTGCGGCGGCAGGAAGATTTTTACC
CATTCCTGAAGGACAACCGGGAAAAGATCGAGAAGATCCTGACCTTCCGCATCCCCTACTACGTGGGCCC
TCTGGCCAGGGGAAACAGCAGATTCGCCTGGATGACCAGAAAGAGCGAGGAAACCATCACCCCCTGGAAC
TTCGAGGAAGTGGTGGACAAGGGCGCTTCCGCCCAGAGCTTCATCGAGCGGATGACCAACTTCGATAAGA
ACCTGCCCAACGAGAAGGTGCTGCCCAAGCACAGCCTGCTGTACGAGTACTTCACCGTGTATAACGAGCT
GACCAAAGTGAAATACGTGACCGAGGGAATGAGAAAGCCCGCCTTCCTGAGCGGCGAGCAGAAAAAGGCC
ATCGTGGACCTGCTGTTCAAGACCAACCGGAAAGTGACCGTGAAGCAGCTGAAAGAGGACTACTTCAAGA
AAATCGAGTGCTTCGACTCCGTGGAAATCTCCGGCGTGGAAGATCGGTTCAACGCCTCCCTGGGCACATA
CCACGATCTGCTGAAAATTATCAAGGACAAGGACTTCCTGGACAATGAGGAAAACGAGGACATTCTGGAA
GATATCGTGCTGACCCTGACACTGTTTGAGGACAGAGAGATGATCGAGGAACGGCTGAAAACCTATGCCC
ACCTGTTCGACGACAAAGTGATGAAGCAGCTGAAGCGGCGGAGATACACCGGCTGGGGCAGGCTGAGCCG
GAAGCTGATCAACGGCATCCGGGACAAGCAGTCCGGCAAGACAATCCTGGATTTCCTGAAGTCCGACGGC
TTCGCCAACAGAAACTTCATGCAGCTGATCCACGACGACAGCCTGACCTTTAAAGAGGACATCCAGAAAG
CCCAGGTGTCCGGCCAGGGCGATAGCCTGCACGAGCACATTGCCAATCTGGCCGGCAGCCCCGCCATTAA
GAAGGGCATCCTGCAGACAGTGAAGGTGGTGGACGAGCTCGTGAAAGTGATGGGCCGGCACAAGCCCGAG
AACATCGTGATCGAAATGGCCAGAGAGAACCAGACCACCCAGAAGGGACAGAAGAACAGCCGCGAGAGAA
TGAAGCGGATCGAAGAGGGCATCAAAGAGCTGGGCAGCCAGATCCTGAAAGAACACCCCGTGGAAAACAC
CCAGCTGCAGAACGAGAAGCTGTACCTGTACTACCTGCAGAATGGGCGGGATATGTACGTGGACCAGGAA
CTGGACATCAACCGGCTGTCCGACTACGATGTGGACCATATCGTGCCTCAGAGCTTTCTGAAGGACGACT
CCATCGACAACAAGGTGCTGACCAGAAGCGACAAGAACCGGGGCAAGAGCGACAACGTGCCCTCCGAAGA
GGTCGTGAAGAAGATGAAGAACTACTGGCGGCAGCTGCTGAACGCCAAGCTGATTACCCAGAGAAAGTTC
GACAATCTGACCAAGGCCGAGAGAGGCGGCCTGAGCGAACTGGATAAGGCCGGCTTCATCAAGAGACAGC
TGGTGGAAACCCGGCAGATCACAAAGCACGTGGCACAGATCCTGGACTCCCGGATGAACACTAAGTACGA
CGAGAATGACAAGCTGATCCGGGAAGTGAAAGTGATCACCCTGAAGTCCAAGCTGGTGTCCGATTTCCGG
AAGGATTTCCAGTTTTACAAAGTGCGCGAGATCAACAACTACCACCACGCCCACGACGCCTACCTGAACG
CCGTCGTGGGAACCGCCCTGATCAAAAAGTACCCTAAGCTGGAAAGCGAGTTCGTGTACGGCGACTACAA
GGTGTACGACGTGCGGAAGATGATCGCCAAGAGCGAGCAGGAAATCGGCAAGGCTACCGCCAAGTACTTC
TTCTACAGCAACATCATGAACTTTTTCAAGACCGAGATTACCCTGGCCAACGGCGAGATCCGGAAGCGGC
CTCTGATCGAGACAAACGGCGAAACCGGGGAGATCGTGTGGGATAAGGGCCGGGATTTTGCCACCGTGCG
GAAAGTGCTGAGCATGCCCCAAGTGAATATCGTGAAAAAGACCGAGGTGCAGACAGGCGGCTTCAGCAAA
GAGTCTATCCTGCCCAAGAGGAACAGCGATAAGCTGATCGCCAGAAAGAAGGACTGGGACCCTAAGAAGT
ACGGCGGCTTCGACAGCCCCACCGTGGCCTATTCTGTGCTGGTGGTGGCCAAAGTGGAAAAGGGCAAGTC
CAAGAAACTGAAGAGTGTGAAAGAGCTGCTGGGGATCACCATCATGGAAAGAAGCAGCTTCGAGAAGAAT
CCCATCGACTTTCTGGAAGCCAAGGGCTACAAAGAAGTGAAAAAGGACCTGATCATCAAGCTGCCTAAGT
ACTCCCTGTTCGAGCTGGAAAACGGCCGGAAGAGAATGCTGGCCTCTGCCGGCGAACTGCAGAAGGGAAA
CGAACTGGCCCTGCCCTCCAAATATGTGAACTTCCTGTACCTGGCCAGCCACTATGAGAAGCTGAAGGGC
TCCCCCGAGGATAATGAGCAGAAACAGCTGTTTGTGGAACAGCACAAGCACTACCTGGACGAGATCATCG
AGCAGATCAGCGAGTTCTCCAAGAGAGTGATCCTGGCCGACGCTAATCTGGACAAAGTGCTGTCCGCCTA
CAACAAGCACCGGGATAAGCCCATCAGAGAGCAGGCCGAGAATATCATCCACCTGTTTACCCTGACCAAT
CTGGGAGCCCCTGCCGCCTTCAAGTACTTTGACACCACCATCGACCGGAAGAGGTACACCAGCACCAAAG
AGGTGCTGGACGCCACCCTGATCCACCAGAGCATCACCGGCCTGTACGAGACACGGATCGACCTGTCTCA
GCTGGGAGGCGACAAAAGGCCGGCGGCCACGAAAAAGGCCGGCCAGGCAAAAAAGAAAAAGTAAGAATTC
CTAGAGCTCGCTGATCAGCCTCGACTGTGCCTTCTAGTTGCCAGCCATCTGTTGTTTGCCCCTCCCCCGT
GCCTTCCTTGACCCTGGAAGGTGCCACTCCCACTGTCCTTTCCTAATAAAATGAGGAAATTGCATCGCAT
TGTCTGAGTAGGTGTCATTCTATTCTGGGGGGTGGGGTGGGGCAGGACAGCAAGGGGGAGGATTGGGAAG
AGAATAGCAGGCATGCTGGGGAGCGGCCGCAGGAACCCCTAGTGATGGAGTTGGCCACTCCCTCTCTGCG
CGCTCGCTCGCTCACTGAGGCCGGGCGACCAAAGGTCGCCCGACGCCCGGGCTTTGCCCGGGCGGCCTCA
GTGAGCGAGCGAGCGCGCAGCTGCCTGCAGGGGCGCCTGATGCGGTATTTTCTCCTTACGCATCTGTGCG
GTATTTCACACCGCATA
[95 nt withheld, positions 5968-6062]
T
[46 nt withheld, positions 6064-6109]
C
[141 nt withheld, positions 6111-6251]
CCTTTGACGTTGGAGTCCACGTTCTTT
[37 nt withheld, positions 6279-6315]
ACTCTATCTCGGGCTATTCTTTTGATTTATAAGGGATTTTGCCGATTTCGGTCTATTGGTTAAAAAATGA
GCTGATTTAACAAAAATTTAACGCGAATTTTAACAAAATATTAACGTTTACAATTTTATGGTGCACTCTC
AGTACAATCTGCTCTGATGCCGCATAGTTAAGCCAGCCCCGACACCCGCCAACACCCGCTGACGCGCCCT
GACGGGCTTGTCTGCTCCCGGCATCCGCTTACAGACAAGCTGTGACCGTCTCCGGGAGCTGCATGTGTCA
GAGGTTTTCACCGTCATCACCGAAACGCGCGAGACGAAAGGGCCTCGTGATACGCCTATTTTTATAGGTT
AATGTCATGATAATAATGGTTTCTTAGACGTCAGGTGGCACTTTTCGGGGAAATGTGCGCGGAACCCCTA
TTTGTTTATTTTTCTAAATACATTCAAATATGTATCCGCTCATGAGACAATAACCCTGATAAATGCTTCA
ATAATATTGAAAAAGGAAGAGTATGAGTATTCAACATTTCCGTGTCGCCCTTATTCCCTTTTTTGCGGCA
TTTTGCCTTCCTGTTTTTGCTCACCCAGAAACGCTGGTGAAAGTAAAAGATGCTGAAGATCAGTTGGGTG
CACGAGTGGGTTACATCGAACTGGATCTCAACAGCGGTAAGATCCTTGAGAGTTTTCGCCCCGAAGAACG
TTTTCCAATGATGAGCACTTTTAAAGTTCTGCTATGTGGCGCGGTATTATCCCGTATTGACGCCGGGCAA
GAGCAACTCGGTCGCCGCATACACTATTCTCAGAATGACTTGGTTGAGTACTCACCAGTCACAGAAAAGC
ATCTTACGGATGGCATGACAGTAAGAGAATTATGCAGTGCTGCCATAACCATGAGTGATAACACTGCGGC
CAACTTACTTCTGACAACGATCGGAGGACCGAAGGAGCTAACCGCTTTTTTGCACAACATGGGGGATCAT
GTAACTCGCCTTGATCGTTGGGAACCGGAGCTGAATGAAGCCATACCAAACGACGAGCGTGACACCACGA
TGCCTGTAGCAATGGCAACAACGTTGCGCAAACTATTAACTGGCGAACTACTTACTCTAGCTTCCCGGCA
ACAATTAATAGACTGGATGGAGGCGGATAAAGTTGCAGGACCACTTCTGCGCTCGGCCCTTCCGGCTGGC
TGGTTTATTGCTGATAAATCTGGAGCCGGTGAGCGTGGAAGCCGCGGTATCATTGCAGCACTGGGGCCAG
ATGGTAAGCCCTCCCGTATCGTAGTTATCTACACGACGGGGAGTCAGGCAACTATGGATGAACGAAATAG
ACAGATCGCTGAGATAGGTGCCTCACTGATTAAGCATTGGTAACTGTCAGACCAAGTTTACTCATATATA
CTTTAGATTGATTTAAAACTTCATTTTTAATTTAAAAGGATCTAGGTGAAGATCCTTTTTGATAATCTCA
TGACCAAAATCCCTTAACGTGAGTTTTCGTTCCACTGAGCGTCAGACCCCGTAGAAAAGATCAAAGGATC
TTCTTGAGATCCTTTTTTTCTGCGCGTAATCTGCTGCTTGCAAACAAAAAAACCACCGCTACCAGCGGTG
GTTTGTTTGCCGGATCAAGAGCTACCAACTCTTTTTCCGAAGGTAACTGGCTTCAGCAGAGCGCAGATAC
CAAATACTGTTCTTCTAGTGTAGCCGTAGTTAGGCCACCACTTCAAGAACTCTGTAGCACCGCCTACATA
CCTCGCTCTGCTAATCCTGTTACCAGTGGCTGCTGCCAGTGGCGATAAGTCGTGTCTTACCGGGTTGGAC
TCAAGACGATAGTTACCGGATAAGGCGCAGCGGTCGGGCTGAACGGGGGGTTCGTGCACACAGCCCAGCT
TGGAGCGAACGACCTACACCGAACTGAGATACCTACAGCGTGAGCTATGAGAAAGCGCCACGCTTCCCGA
AGGGAGAAAGGCGGACAGGTATCCGGTAAGCGGCAGGGTCGGAACAGGAGAGCGCACGAGGGAGCTTCCA
GGGGGAAACGCCTGGTATCTTTATAGTCCTGTCGGGTTTCGCCACCTCTGACTTGAGCGTCGATTTTTGT
GATGCTCGTCAGGGGGGCGGAGCCTATGGAAAAACGCCAGCAACGCGGCCTTTTTACGGTTCCTGGCCTT
TTGCTGGCCTTTTGCTCACATGT
